Addgene plasmid #112013: RAB11A-mCherry HDRT Source (pTR 144)
Purpose: DNA sequence source for amplifying an HDR template to tag endogenous human RAB11A gene with mCherry
Depositing lab: Alexander Marson. Depositing organization: University of California, San Francisco (UCSF). Publication: Reprogramming human T cell function and specificity with non-viral genome targeting. Roth TL, Puig-Saus C, Yu R, Shifrut E, Carnevale J, Li PJ, Hiatt J, Saco J, Krystofinski P, Li H, Tobin V, Nguyen DN, Lee MR, Putnam AL, Ferris AL, Chen JW, Schickel JN, Pellerin L, Carmody D, Alkorta-Aranburu G, Del Gaudio D, Matsumoto H, Morell M, Mao Y, Cho M, Quadros RM, Gurumurthy CB, Smith B, Haugwitz M, Hughes SH, Weissman JS, Schumann K, Esensten JH, May AP, Ashworth A, Kupfer GM, Greeley SAW, Bacchetta R, Meffre E, Roncarolo MG, Romberg N, Herold KC, Ribas A, Leonetti MD, Marson A. Nature. 2018 Jul 11. pii: 10.1038/s41586-018-0326-5. doi: 10.1038/s41586-018-0326-5. PubMed 29995861.
Backbone
  Vector backbone: pUC19
  Backbone size w/o insert (bp): 2686
  Vector type: CRISPR, Synthetic Biology
Growth in bacteria
  Bacterial resistance: Ampicillin, 100 μg/mL
  Growth temperature: 37°C
  Growth strain: DH5alpha
  Copy number: High Copy
Gene/Insert
  Gene/Insert name: RAB11A-mCherry HDRT
  Species: H. sapiens (human)
  Insert size (bp): 1368
  Entrez Gene: RAB11A (a.k.a. YL8)
  Cloning method: Gibson Cloning
Terms and licenses: Academic/Nonprofit Terms; Industry Terms: Not Available to Industry
Depositor comments: gRNA sequence that can be used with this DNA template: GGTAGTCGTACTCGTCGTCG
How to cite: RAB11A-mCherry HDRT Source (pTR 144) was a gift from Alexander Marson (Addgene plasmid # 112013 ; http://n2t.net/addgene:112013 ; RRID:Addgene_112013)
