[The description below was written by a language model from this plasmid's Addgene catalogue record and pLannotate feature annotations shown in this document.]
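Description:
RAB11A-mCherry HDRT Source (pTR 144) is a pUC19-based bacterial cloning plasmid that stores the DNA for a homology-directed repair template (HDRT). It is not an expression vector. It replicates in E. coli from the high-copy ColE1/pUC origin and is selected with ampicillin through the β-lactamase (AmpR) gene and its promoter. The feature table also picks up the usual pUC remnants: a disrupted lacZα fragment, part of the multiple cloning site, the lac promoter, operator and CAP binding site, and small lacI, bom and rop fragments.

The payload, inserted by Gibson assembly, is a human RAB11A-mCherry repair template. The only substantial annotated feature within it is the complete mCherry coding sequence, a monomeric red fluorescent protein. The unannotated sequence on either side of mCherry is presumably the RAB11A genomic homology arms, although the table does not label them. The short tRNA and PGK promoter hits in that region are probably incidental matches, not functional elements, since the PGK match is only 18 nt long. No dedicated mammalian promoter is annotated, which fits a design in which the fluorescent tag is expressed from the endogenous locus after integration. The record does not state which end of RAB11A is tagged.

The sequenced record is 5,832 nt, noticeably larger than the sum of the listed backbone (2,686 bp) and insert (1,368 bp). The plasmid may therefore carry more flanking sequence than the amplified template itself.

The plasmid is intended as a PCR source for a linear HDR template. That template is used with CRISPR nuclease and a RAB11A-targeting guide RNA noted by the depositor to tag the endogenous gene, and the associated publication concerns non-viral genome targeting in human T cells.
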