Features (pLannotate 1.2.2; 14 found; start..end, strand, type, name):
    137..236     +  misc_feature   bom (fragment): basis of mobility region from pBR322
    242..399     -  CDS            lacZα (fragment): LacZα fragment of β-galactosidase; lacZ fragment
   1085..1156    -  ncRNA          tRNA: Accession: RF00005 - tRNA
   1412..1429    +  promoter       PGK promoter (fragment): mouse phosphoglycerate kinase 1 promoter
   1637..2341    +  CDS            mCherry: mCherry is a basic (constitutively fluorescent) red fluorescent protein published in 2004, derived from Discosoma sp.. It is reported to be a very rapidly-maturing monomer with low acid sensitivity.
   3566..3598    +  misc_feature   MCS (fragment): pUC18/19 multiple cloning site
   3635..3651    -  protein_bind   lac operator: The lac repressor binds to the lac operator to inhibit transcription in E. coli. This inhibition can be relieved by adding lactose or isopropyl-β-D-thiogalactopyranoside (IPTG). lac repressor encoded by lacI
   3659..3689    -  promoter       lac promoter: promoter for the E. coli lac operon
   3704..3725    -  protein_bind   CAP binding site: CAP binding activates transcription in the presence of cAMP. E. coli catabolite activator protein
   3738..3830    -  CDS            lacI (fragment): lac repressor; lacI; The lac repressor binds to the lac operator to inhibit transcription in E. coli. This inhibition can be relieved by adding lactose or isopropyl-β-D-thiogalactopyranoside (IPTG).
   4013..4601    -  rep_origin     ori: high-copy-number ColE1/pMB1/pBR322/pUC origin of replication
   4772..5632    -  CDS            AmpR: β-lactamase; bla; confers resistance to ampicillin, carbenicillin, and related antibiotics
   5633..5737    -  promoter       AmpR promoter: bla
   5832..35      +  CDS            rop (fragment) (across the origin): Rop protein, which maintains plasmids at low copy number; rop
>Addgene plasmid #112013 | RAB11A-mCherry HDRT Source (pTR 144) | depositor full sequence | sequence record 210641 | RAB11A-mCherry HDRT Source (pTR 144) sequence 5832 bps
TCGCGCGTTTCGGTGATGACGGTGAAAACCTCTGACACATGCAGCTCCCGGAGACGGTCACAGCTTGTCT
GTAAGCGGATGCCGGGAGCAGACAAGCCCGTCAGGGCGCGTCAGCGGGTGTTGGCGGGTGTCGGGGCTGG
CTTAACTATGCGGCATCAGAGCAGATTGTACTGAGAGTGCACCATATGCGGTGTGAAATACCGCACAGAT
GCGTAAGGAGAAAATACCGCATCAGGCGCCATTCGCCATTCAGGCTGCGCAACTGTTGGGAAGGGCGATC
GGTGCGGGCCTCTTCGCTATTACGCCAGCTGGCGAAAGGGGGATGTGCTGCAAGGCGATTAAGTTGGGTA
ACGCCAGGGTTTTCCCAGTCACGACGTTGTAAAACGACGGCCAGTGAATTCGAGCTCGGTACCCGGGGAG
TTATAGGCATACTTGCCCACAAGTCTAAATCGAGAGTTTGCATATAGGAGGTAGGAGGTGTGACAATAAT
TGGATAAAGGCTTTTCTGGAATGACAAAATTCTCTTCAAATACAGGGAGGCCCTGCGACATGATATCTGG
CAAATCACTTGAGTCTTAGTATCCAAACTTCCGCTAAAATGGAAATTACCATCCTTTGCTTGGCATGTTA
AATGAAATACTTATGTAAACGGACTTAGATTAGAGGCCTACAAATAGGACTCAAGTTCTTGATGAATCTT
GATGAGGAGGGTGGGCGAAGTACTCTAAATGAAAATGAGATAGATTGCGAGATTTCCGGAGAGGAGTGAG
TGACAAGCGCCTACCCGTGCATGAAGCTGGAGGTAGAAAATTCCAGCAAAAGGAATTTTCAAGTTTCACT
GAAGCTTTTGAATCAAGGCTTGAAAGCCCAGGGTTAAAAAAAAGGCAGTGAAGAAGCTCATTAAGACAAC
CCCCCGCCAGGTAGCAGATAGCACCTGAAATGCAGTGGGAAATTTGTGAGGTCTTCATAGGCAAGGATTA
AATTTTACATCTCCATCTTAAGATGTGTCATAGTTGTTCAATTACTTAGTGACCAAAAAAGTGAATTAAA
GATGTTGTCAAGATTAAAAAAACAAAAACCAATGCAGGTTCCACCGAGATTTGAACTCGGATCGCTGGAT
TCAGAGTCCAGAGTGCTAACCATTACACCATGGAACCGCCACGCATGTGTAGCTGCCTTCGGCTGTCTAA
TCCTCAGAGAACCCCGCCCCCATCCACAAACCCACCACTCACAGGCGGTCCCGCCTGGTTCCAGCGAGCC
GCTTCCGGCACGGTAGCTCGAGAAATGAGCAAGCGGCCACTAAGACTATGGTAGCTAGGAGTTCCAGGAC
TCAGTTTCCCCTTTGAGCCTCCTTTAGCGACTAAAGCTTGAAGCCCCACGCATCTCGACTCTCGCGCACA
CCGCCCTTGTTGGGCTCAGGGGCGGGGCGCCGCCCCCGGAAGTACTTCCCCTTAAAGGCTGGGGCCTGCC
GGAAATGGCGCAGCGGCAGGGAGGGGCTCTTCACCCAGTCCGGCAGTTGAAGCTCGGCGCTCGGGTTACC
CCTGCAGCGACGCCCCCTGGTCCCACAGATACCACTGCTGCTCCCGCCCTTTCGCTCCTCGGCCGCGCAA
TGGGCGGATCGGGTGGGACTAGTGGCGTGAGCAAGGGCGAGGAGGATAACATGGCCATCATCAAGGAGTT
CATGCGCTTCAAGGTGCACATGGAGGGCTCCGTGAACGGCCACGAGTTCGAGATCGAGGGCGAGGGCGAG
GGCCGCCCCTACGAGGGCACCCAGACCGCCAAGCTGAAGGTGACCAAGGGTGGCCCCCTGCCCTTCGCCT
GGGACATCCTGTCCCCTCAGTTCATGTACGGCTCCAAGGCCTACGTGAAGCACCCCGCCGACATCCCCGA
CTACTTGAAGCTGTCCTTCCCCGAGGGCTTCAAGTGGGAGCGCGTGATGAACTTCGAGGACGGCGGCGTG
GTGACCGTGACCCAGGACTCCTCCCTGCAGGACGGCGAGTTCATCTACAAGGTGAAGCTGCGCGGCACCA
ACTTCCCCTCCGACGGCCCCGTAATGCAGAAGAAGACCATGGGCTGGGAGGCCTCCTCCGAGCGGATGTA
CCCCGAGGACGGCGCCCTGAAGGGCGAGATCAAGCAGAGGCTGAAGCTGAAGGACGGCGGCCACTACGAC
GCTGAGGTCAAGACCACCTACAAGGCCAAGAAGCCCGTGCAGCTGCCCGGCGCCTACAACGTCAACATCA
AGTTGGACATCACCTCCCACAACGAGGACTACACCATCGTGGAACAGTACGAACGCGCCGAGGGCCGCCA
CTCCACCGGCGGCATGGACGAGCTGTACAAGGGAACCGGTGCTGGAAGTGGTACACGCGACGACGAGTAC
GACTACCTCTTTAAAGGTGAGGCCATGGGCTCTCGCACTCTACACAGTCCTCGTTCGGGGACCCGGGCCA
CTCCCGGTGGACCCTCGTGCCGGCCACCCCTGCACTGATATAGGCCTCCCTCAGCCCTTCCTTTTTGTGC
GGTTCCGTCTCCTACCCAGCTCAGCCTCTTCTCCCCCGCTCAGACAGGGGTCCCCATCACATGCCGCTCT
CTGAGCGACCTCTCCATAGGCCTTCGCTGGCCTCAGAGCCCCTCCCTGCGTGTCCTTCCCCTGGCGGACT
GCCTTCTCCCACATCGTCGAATTCCTTTCCCCGGGTTCTACGGCCCCGCCGCTCCTCCCACCATCTCTCT
TTTCGGGTGTAGCGCCCCCTCCCCCTCGGCGTACACCCTTCCCAGCTCGCGTCCTCTCCCGAAGCCCCTC
TGACGGGTTCTTCGCTTCCCTCTTGGCCTTGCCTTCGGTGCAGACTCCCATTACAGGTCTTTTTCTTATC
TGCCCTCTTTCCCCCCTCGAGCGAGCGTCTCTTCTGTATCTCCCCTCCACTTGGACGGCCGCCCCTCTAA
GCTTCTCCCATCCCGGGTCCAGGACCCCGTAAAATCTGAGCGGGCCAAGGGCCTCCGCCCCCACCCTCCG
CCCCGCGGTTCTCGCGGTCCTTAACCTTCTCTGACCGCTCCCTCTCCCACTCCCCATTTGGCAACTCTCT
CTACCTTCCCTCCCCAAATCGTGTTTAGAGCTCCCTTGTCTCCGTTGCGACCTGGGTGGTGGGAGGGAGG
GTAAGAGGGATCGCCCATCACCCACTCGCGCACTTGTCGCAGTGACCCGGCAGGCTGACATTACTTCCCA
CCTAGCCTTTTCTTTTCTTGCCCTCCCTACTCAGTGGCACCCAACCCGGGATAACTCTTTACTCGGTTCG
CGAGATGAGGTTGCGGATGGGTGGTGGCTGTTATCCTTGCCAGACCTGAAGGCCTGGTTCCTGAGCAGGA
AAGGTTGTGCGCTGCACAAATACTAGCTTGCTTTATCTCTATGAACTGGTTGCTTCCTGCTGCAACGCTG
GGAGGATCCAACAGGAAGGGAAGAGCCCTAGTTAGCCACATACCTTTCCCAAAAGGTTGGGGGTGGGAGG
AAGTTGTGTGCTCTTTTGGTTACATTAAATATTTATTATAAGATACGGAAACATGTAGTGCCCTTTCCTC
TAGAGTCGACCTGCAGGCATGCAAGCTTGGCGTAATCATGGTCATAGCTGTTTCCTGTGTGAAATTGTTA
TCCGCTCACAATTCCACACAACATACGAGCCGGAAGCATAAAGTGTAAAGCCTGGGGTGCCTAATGAGTG
AGCTAACTCACATTAATTGCGTTGCGCTCACTGCCCGCTTTCCAGTCGGGAAACCTGTCGTGCCAGCTGC
ATTAATGAATCGGCCAACGCGCGGGGAGAGGCGGTTTGCGTATTGGGCGCTCTTCCGCTTCCTCGCTCAC
TGACTCGCTGCGCTCGGTCGTTCGGCTGCGGCGAGCGGTATCAGCTCACTCAAAGGCGGTAATACGGTTA
TCCACAGAATCAGGGGATAACGCAGGAAAGAACATGTGAGCAAAAGGCCAGCAAAAGGCCAGGAACCGTA
AAAAGGCCGCGTTGCTGGCGTTTTTCCATAGGCTCCGCCCCCCTGACGAGCATCACAAAAATCGACGCTC
AAGTCAGAGGTGGCGAAACCCGACAGGACTATAAAGATACCAGGCGTTTCCCCCTGGAAGCTCCCTCGTG
CGCTCTCCTGTTCCGACCCTGCCGCTTACCGGATACCTGTCCGCCTTTCTCCCTTCGGGAAGCGTGGCGC
TTTCTCATAGCTCACGCTGTAGGTATCTCAGTTCGGTGTAGGTCGTTCGCTCCAAGCTGGGCTGTGTGCA
CGAACCCCCCGTTCAGCCCGACCGCTGCGCCTTATCCGGTAACTATCGTCTTGAGTCCAACCCGGTAAGA
CACGACTTATCGCCACTGGCAGCAGCCACTGGTAACAGGATTAGCAGAGCGAGGTATGTAGGCGGTGCTA
CAGAGTTCTTGAAGTGGTGGCCTAACTACGGCTACACTAGAAGGACAGTATTTGGTATCTGCGCTCTGCT
GAAGCCAGTTACCTTCGGAAAAAGAGTTGGTAGCTCTTGATCCGGCAAACAAACCACCGCTGGTAGCGGT
GGTTTTTTTGTTTGCAAGCAGCAGATTACGCGCAGAAAAAAAGGATCTCAAGAAGATCCTTTGATCTTTT
CTACGGGGTCTGACGCTCAGTGGAACGAAAACTCACGTTAAGGGATTTTGGTCATGAGATTATCAAAAAG
GATCTTCACCTAGATCCTTTTAAATTAAAAATGAAGTTTTAAATCAATCTAAAGTATATATGAGTAAACT
TGGTCTGACAGTTACCAATGCTTAATCAGTGAGGCACCTATCTCAGCGATCTGTCTATTTCGTTCATCCA
TAGTTGCCTGACTCCCCGTCGTGTAGATAACTACGATACGGGAGGGCTTACCATCTGGCCCCAGTGCTGC
AATGATACCGCGAGACCCACGCTCACCGGCTCCAGATTTATCAGCAATAAACCAGCCAGCCGGAAGGGCC
GAGCGCAGAAGTGGTCCTGCAACTTTATCCGCCTCCATCCAGTCTATTAATTGTTGCCGGGAAGCTAGAG
TAAGTAGTTCGCCAGTTAATAGTTTGCGCAACGTTGTTGCCATTGCTACAGGCATCGTGGTGTCACGCTC
GTCGTTTGGTATGGCTTCATTCAGCTCCGGTTCCCAACGATCAAGGCGAGTTACATGATCCCCCATGTTG
TGCAAAAAAGCGGTTAGCTCCTTCGGTCCTCCGATCGTTGTCAGAAGTAAGTTGGCCGCAGTGTTATCAC
TCATGGTTATGGCAGCACTGCATAATTCTCTTACTGTCATGCCATCCGTAAGATGCTTTTCTGTGACTGG
TGAGTACTCAACCAAGTCATTCTGAGAATAGTGTATGCGGCGACCGAGTTGCTCTTGCCCGGCGTCAATA
CGGGATAATACCGCGCCACATAGCAGAACTTTAAAAGTGCTCATCATTGGAAAACGTTCTTCGGGGCGAA
AACTCTCAAGGATCTTACCGCTGTTGAGATCCAGTTCGATGTAACCCACTCGTGCACCCAACTGATCTTC
AGCATCTTTTACTTTCACCAGCGTTTCTGGGTGAGCAAAAACAGGAAGGCAAAATGCCGCAAAAAAGGGA
ATAAGGGCGACACGGAAATGTTGAATACTCATACTCTTCCTTTTTCAATATTATTGAAGCATTTATCAGG
GTTATTGTCTCATGAGCGGATACATATTTGAATGTATTTAGAAAAATAAACAAATAGGGGTTCCGCGCAC
ATTTCCCCGAAAAGTGCCACCTGACGTCTAAGAAACCATTATTATCATGACATTAACCTATAAAAATAGG
CGTATCACGAGGCCCTTTCGTC
