Features (pLannotate 1.2.2; 14 found; start..end, strand, type, name):
    137..236     +  misc_feature   bom (fragment): basis of mobility region from pBR322
    242..399     -  CDS            lacZα (fragment): LacZα fragment of β-galactosidase; lacZ fragment
   1085..1156    -  ncRNA          tRNA: Accession: RF00005 - tRNA
   1412..1429    +  promoter       PGK promoter (fragment): mouse phosphoglycerate kinase 1 promoter
   1637..2341    +  CDS            mCherry: mCherry is a basic (constitutively fluorescent) red fluorescent protein published in 2004, derived from Discosoma sp.. It is reported to be a very rapidly-maturing monomer with low acid sensitivity.
   3566..3598    +  misc_feature   MCS (fragment): pUC18/19 multiple cloning site
   3635..3651    -  protein_bind   lac operator: The lac repressor binds to the lac operator to inhibit transcription in E. coli. This inhibition can be relieved by adding lactose or isopropyl-β-D-thiogalactopyranoside (IPTG). lac repressor encoded by lacI
   3659..3689    -  promoter       lac promoter: promoter for the E. coli lac operon
   3704..3725    -  protein_bind   CAP binding site: CAP binding activates transcription in the presence of cAMP. E. coli catabolite activator protein
   3738..3830    -  CDS            lacI (fragment): lac repressor; lacI; The lac repressor binds to the lac operator to inhibit transcription in E. coli. This inhibition can be relieved by adding lactose or isopropyl-β-D-thiogalactopyranoside (IPTG).
   4013..4601    -  rep_origin     ori: high-copy-number ColE1/pMB1/pBR322/pUC origin of replication
   4772..5632    -  CDS            AmpR: β-lactamase; bla; confers resistance to ampicillin, carbenicillin, and related antibiotics
   5633..5737    -  promoter       AmpR promoter: bla
   5832..35      +  CDS            rop (fragment) (across the origin): Rop protein, which maintains plasmids at low copy number; rop
>Addgene plasmid #112013 | RAB11A-mCherry HDRT Source (pTR 144) | addgene full sequence | sequence record 215522 | Addgene NGS Result
TCGCGCGTTTCGGTGATGACGGTGAAAACCTCTGACACATGCAGCTCCCGGAGACGGTCACAGCTTGTCT
GTAAGCGGATGCCGGGAGCAGACAAGCCCGTCAGGGCGCGTCAGCGGGTGTTGGCGGGTGTCGGGGCTGG
CTTAACTATGCGGCATCAGAGCAGATTGTACTGAGAGTGCACCATATGCGGTGTGAAATACCGCACAGAT
GCGTAAGGAGAAAATACCGCATCAGGCGTCATTCGCCATTCAGGCTGCGCAACTGTTGGGAAGGGCGATC
GGTGCGGGCCTCTTCGCTATTACGCCAGCTGGCGAAAGGGGGATGTGCTGCAAGGCGATTAAGTTGGGTA
ACGCCAGGGTTTTCCCAGTCACGACGTTGTAAAACGACGGCCAGTGAATTCGAGCTCGGTACCCGGGGAG
TTATAGGCATACTTGCCCACAAGTCTAAATCGAGAGTTTGCATATAGGAGGTAGGAGGTGTGACAATAAT
TGGATAAAGGCTTTTCTGGAATGACAAAATTCTCTTCAAATACAGGGAGGCCCTGCGACATGATATCTGG
CAAATCACTTGAGTCTTAGTATCCAAACTTCCGCTAAAATGGAAATTACCATCCTTTGCTTGGCATGTTA
AATGAAATACTTATGTAAACGGACTTAGATTAGAGGCCTACAAATAGGACTCAAGTTCTTGATGAATCTT
GATGAGGAGGGTGGGCGAAGTACTCTAAATGAAAATGAGATAGATTGCGAGATTTCCGGAGAGGAGTGAG
TGACAAGCGCCTACCCGTGCATGAAGCTGGAGGTAGAAAATTCCAGCAAAAGGAATTTTCAAGTTTCACT
GAAGCTTTTGAATCAAGGCTTGAAAGCCCAGGGTTAAAAAAAAGGCAGTGAAGAAGCTCATTAAGACAAC
CCCCCGCCAGGTAGCAGATAGCACCTGAAATGCAGTGGGAAATTTGTGAGGTCTTCATAGGCAAGGATTA
AATTTTACATCTCCATCTTAAGATGTGTCATAGTTGTTCAATTACTTAGTGACCAAAAAAGTGAATTAAA
GATGTTGTCAAGATTAAAAAAACAAAAACCAATGCAGGTTCCACCGAGATTTGAACTCGGATCGCTGGAT
TCAGAGTCCAGAGTGCTAACCATTACACCATGGAACCGCCACGCATGTGTAGCTGCCTTCGGCTGTCTAA
TCCTCAGAGAACCCCGCCCCCATCCACAAACCCACCACTCACAGGCGGTCCCGCCTGGTTCCAGCGAGCC
GCTTCCGGCACGGTAGCTCGAGAAATGAGCAAGCGGCCACTAAGACTATGGTAGCTAGGAGTTCCAGGAC
TCAGTTTCCCCTTTGAGCCTCCTTTAGCGACTAAAGCTTGAAGCCCCACGCATCTCGACTCTCGCGCACA
CCGCCCTTGTTGGGCTCAGGGGCGGGGCGCCGCCCCCGGAAGTACTTCCCCTTAAAGGCTGGGGCCTGCC
GGAAATGGCGCAGCGGCAGGGAGGGGCTCTTCACCCAGTCCGGCAGTTGAAGCTCGGCGCTCGGGTTACC
CCTGCAGCGACGCCCCCTGGTCCCACAGATACCACTGCTGCTCCCGCCCTTTCGCTCCTCGGCCGCGCAA
TGGGCGGATCGGGTGGGACTAGTGGCGTGAGCAAGGGCGAGGAGGATAACATGGCCATCATCAAGGAGTT
CATGCGCTTCAAGGTGCACATGGAGGGCTCCGTGAACGGCCACGAGTTCGAGATCGAGGGCGAGGGCGAG
GGCCGCCCCTACGAGGGCACCCAGACCGCCAAGCTGAAGGTGACCAAGGGTGGCCCCCTGCCCTTCGCCT
GGGACATCCTGTCCCCTCAGTTCATGTACGGCTCCAAGGCCTACGTGAAGCACCCCGCCGACATCCCCGA
CTACTTGAAGCTGTCCTTCCCCGAGGGCTTCAAGTGGGAGCGCGTGATGAACTTCGAGGACGGCGGCGTG
GTGACCGTGACCCAGGACTCCTCCCTGCAGGACGGCGAGTTCATCTACAAGGTGAAGCTGCGCGGCACCA
ACTTCCCCTCCGACGGCCCCGTAATGCAGAAGAAGACCATGGGCTGGGAGGCCTCCTCCGAGCGGATGTA
CCCCGAGGACGGCGCCCTGAAGGGCGAGATCAAGCAGAGGCTGAAGCTGAAGGACGGCGGCCACTACGAC
GCTGAGGTCAAGACCACCTACAAGGCCAAGAAGCCCGTGCAGCTGCCCGGCGCCTACAACGTCAACATCA
AGTTGGACATCACCTCCCACAACGAGGACTACACCATCGTGGAACAGTACGAACGCGCCGAGGGCCGCCA
CTCCACCGGCGGCATGGACGAGCTGTACAAGGGAACCGGTGCTGGAAGTGGTACACGCGACGACGAGTAC
GACTACCTCTTTAAAGGTGAGGCCATGGGCTCTCGCACTCTACACAGTCCTCGTTCGGGGACCCGGGCCA
CTCCCGGTGGACCCTCGTGCCGGCCACCCCTGCACTGATATAGGCCTCCCTCAGCCCTTCCTTTTTGTGC
GGTTCCGTCTCCTACCCAGCTCAGCCTCTTCTCCCCCGCTCAGACAGGGGTCCCCATCACATGCCGCTCT
CTGAGCGACCTCTCCATAGGCCTTCGCTGGCCTCAGAGCCCCTCCCTGCGTGTCCTTCCCCTGGCGGACT
GCCTTCTCCCACATCGTCGAATTCCTTTCCCCGGGTTCTACGGCCCCGCCGCTCCTCCCACCATCTCTCT
TTTCGGGTGTAGCGCCCCCTCCCCCTCGGCGTACACCCTTCCCAGCTCGCGTCCTCTCCCGAAGCCCCTC
TGACGGGTTCTTCGCTTCCCTCTTGGCCTTGCCTTCGGTGCAGACTCCCATTACAGGTCTTTTTCTTATC
TGCCCTCTTTCCCCCCTCGAGCGAGCGTCTCTTCTGTATCTCCCCTCCACTTGGACGGCCGCCCCTCTAA
GCTTCTCCCATCCCGGGTCCAGGACCCCGTAAAATCTGAGCGGGCCAAGGGCCTCCGCCCCCACCCTCCG
CCCCGCGGTTCTCGCGGTCCTTAACCTTCTCTGACCGCTCCCTCTCCCACTCCCCATTTGGCAACTCTCT
CTACCTTCCCTCCCCAAATCGTGTTTAGAGCTCCCTTGTCTCCGTTGCGACCTGGGTGGTGGGAGGGAGG
GTAAGAGGGATCGCCCATCACCCACTCGCGCACTTGTCGCAGTGACCCGGCAGGCTGACATTACTTCCCA
CCTAGCCTTTTCTTTTCTTGCCCTCCCTACTCAGTGGCACCCAACCCGGGATAACTCTTTACTCGGTTCG
CGAGATGAGGTTGCGGATGGGTGGTGGCTGTTATCCTTGCCAGACCTGAAGGCCTGGTTCCTGAGCAGGA
AAGGTTGTGCGCTGCACAAATACTAGCTTGCTTTATCTCTATGAACTGGTTGCTTCCTGCTGCAACGCTG
GGAGGATCCAACAGGAAGGGAAGAGCCCTAGTTAGCCACATACCTTTCCCAAAAGGTTGGGGGTGGGAGG
AAGTTGTGTGCTCTTTTGGTTACATTAAATATTTATTATAAGATACGGAAACATGTAGTGCCCTTTCCTC
TAGAGTCGACCTGCAGGCATGCAAGCTTGGCGTAATCATGGTCATAGCTGTTTCCTGTGTGAAATTGTTA
TCCGCTCACAATTCCACACAACATACGAGCCGGAAGCATAAAGTGTAAAGCCTGGGGTGCCTAATGAGTG
AGCTAACTCACATTAATTGCGTTGCGCTCACTGCCCGCTTTCCAGTCGGGAAACCTGTCGTGCCAGCTGC
ATTAATGAATCGGCCAACGCGCGGGGAGAGGCGGTTTGCGTATTGGGCGCTCTTCCGCTTCCTCGCTCAC
TGACTCGCTGCGCTCGGTCGTTCGGCTGCGGCGAGCGGTATCAGCTCACTCAAAGGCGGTAATACGGTTA
TCCACAGAATCAGGGGATAACGCAGGAAAGAACATGTGAGCAAAAGGCCAGCAAAAGGCCAGGAACCGTA
AAAAGGCCGCGTTGCTGGCGTTTTTCCATAGGCTCCGCCCCCCTGACGAGCATCACAAAAATCGACGCTC
AAGTCAGAGGTGGCGAAACCCGACAGGACTATAAAGATACCAGGCGTTTCCCCCTGGAAGCTCCCTCGTG
CGCTCTCCTGTTCCGACCCTGCCGCTTACCGGATACCTGTCCGCCTTTCTCCCTTCGGGAAGCGTGGCGC
TTTCTCATAGCTCACGCTGTAGGTATCTCAGTTCGGTGTAGGTCGTTCGCTCCAAGCTGGGCTGTGTGCA
CGAACCCCCCGTTCAGCCCGACCGCTGCGCCTTATCCGGTAACTATCGTCTTGAGTCCAACCCGGTAAGA
CACGACTTATCGCCACTGGCAGCAGCCACTGGTAACAGGATTAGCAGAGCGAGGTATGTAGGCGGTGCTA
CAGAGTTCTTGAAGTGGTGGCCTAACTACGGCTACACTAGAAGAACAGTATTTGGTATCTGCGCTCTGCT
GAAGCCAGTTACCTTCGGAAAAAGAGTTGGTAGCTCTTGATCCGGCAAACAAACCACCGCTGGTAGCGGT
GGTTTTTTTGTTTGCAAGCAGCAGATTACGCGCAGAAAAAAAGGATCTCAAGAAGATCCTTTGATCTTTT
CTACGGGGTCTGACGCTCAGTGGAACGAAAACTCACGTTAAGGGATTTTGGTCATGAGATTATCAAAAAG
GATCTTCACCTAGATCCTTTTAAATTAAAAATGAAGTTTTAAATCAATCTAAAGTATATATGAGTAAACT
TGGTCTGACAGTTACCAATGCTTAATCAGTGAGGCACCTATCTCAGCGATCTGTCTATTTCGTTCATCCA
TAGTTGCCTGACTCCCCGTCGTGTAGATAACTACGATACGGGAGGGCTTACCATCTGGCCCCAGTGCTGC
AATGATACCGCGAGACCCACGCTCACCGGCTCCAGATTTATCAGCAATAAACCAGCCAGCCGGAAGGGCC
GAGCGCAGAAGTGGTCCTGCAACTTTATCCGCCTCCATCCAGTCTATTAATTGTTGCCGGGAAGCTAGAG
TAAGTAGTTCGCCAGTTAATAGTTTGCGCAACGTTGTTGCCATTGCTACAGGCATCGTGGTGTCACGCTC
GTCGTTTGGTATGGCTTCATTCAGCTCCGGTTCCCAACGATCAAGGCGAGTTACATGATCCCCCATGTTG
TGCAAAAAAGCGGTTAGCTCCTTCGGTCCTCCGATCGTTGTCAGAAGTAAGTTGGCCGCAGTGTTATCAC
TCATGGTTATGGCAGCACTGCATAATTCTCTTACTGTCATGCCATCCGTAAGATGCTTTTCTGTGACTGG
TGAGTACTCAACCAAGTCATTCTGAGAATAGTGTATGCGGCGACCGAGTTGCTCTTGCCCGGCGTCAATA
CGGGATAATACCGCGCCACATAGCAGAACTTTAAAAGTGCTCATCATTGGAAAACGTTCTTCGGGGCGAA
AACTCTCAAGGATCTTACCGCTGTTGAGATCCAGTTCGATGTAACCCACTCGTGCACCCAACTGATCTTC
AGCATCTTTTACTTTCACCAGCGTTTCTGGGTGAGCAAAAACAGGAAGGCAAAATGCCGCAAAAAAGGGA
ATAAGGGCGACACGGAAATGTTGAATACTCATACTCTTCCTTTTTCAATATTATTGAAGCATTTATCAGG
GTTATTGTCTCATGAGCGGATACATATTTGAATGTATTTAGAAAAATAAACAAATAGGGGTTCCGCGCAC
ATTTCCCCGAAAAGTGCCACCTGACGTCTAAGAAACCATTATTATCATGACATTAACCTATAAAAATAGG
CGTATCACGAGGCCCTTTCGTC
